>Addgene plasmid #61786 | psiCHECK-2-Crtap-3'UTR-MRE-1 MUT | addgene partial sequence | sequence record 104542 | HSV-TK-proF 5'-CCAGGTCCACTTCGCATATT-3'
CTCGAACACCGAGCGACCCTGCAGCGACCCGCTTAAAAGCTTGGCATTCCGGTACTGTTGGTAAAGCCAC
CATGGCCGATGCTAAGAACATTAAGAAGGGCCCTGCTCCCTTCTACCCTCTGGAGGATGGCACCGCTGGC
GAGCAGCTGCACAAGGCCATGAAGAGGTATGCCCTGGTGCCTGGCACCATTGCCTTCACCGATGCCCACA
TTGAGGTGGACATCACCTATGCCGAGTACTTCGAGATGTCTGTGCGCCTGGCCGAGGCCATGAAGAGGTA
CGGCCTGAACACCAACCACCGCATCGTGGTGTGCTCTGAGAACTCTCTGCAGTTCTTCATGCCAGTGCTG
GGCGCCCTGTTCATCGGAGTGGCCGTGGCCCCTGCTAACGACATTTACAACGAGCGCGAGCTGCTGAACA
GCATGGGCATTTCTCAGCCTACCGTGGTGTTCGTGTCTAAGAAGGGCCTGCAGAAGATCCTGAACGTGCA
GAAGAAGCTGCCTATCATCCAGAAGATCATCATCATGGACTCTAAGACCGACTACCAGGGCTTCCAGAGC
ATGTACACATTCGTGACATCTCATCTGCCTCCTGGCTTCAACGAGTACGACTTCGTGCCAGAGTCTTTCG
ACAGGGACAAAACCATTGCCCTGATCATGAACAGCTCTGGGTCTACCGGCCTGCCTAAGGGCGTGGCCCT
GCCTCATCGCACCGCCTGTGTGCGCTTCTCTCACGCCCGCGACCCTATTTTCGGCAACCAGATCATCCCC
GACACCGCTATTCTGAGCGTGGTGCCATTCCACCACGGCTTCGGCATGTTCACCACCCTGGGCTACCTGA
TTTGCGGCTTTCGGGTGGTGCTGATGTACCGCTTCGAGGAGGAGCTGTTCCTGCGCAGCCTGCAAGACTA
CAAAATTCAGTCTGCCCTGCTGGTGCCAACCCTGTTCAGCTTCTTCGCTAAGAGCACCCTGATCGACAAG
TACGACCTGTCTAACCTGCACGAGATTGCCTCTGGCGGCGCCCCACTGTCTAAGGAGGTGGGCGAAGCCG
TGGCCAAGCGCTTTCATCTGCCAGGCATCCGCCAGGGCTACGGCCTGAC
