>Addgene plasmid #61786 | psiCHECK-2-Crtap-3'UTR-MRE-1 MUT | addgene partial sequence | sequence record 104544 | psiCHECK2-R 5'-CGAGGTCCGAAGACTCATTT-3'
AACCAACACACAGATGTAATGAAAATAAAGATATTTTATTGCGGCCAGCGGCCGCCCAAAGAAATTCTCC
AAATATATTTATCATCTTTTAGTGTTTTTCTTACTTAAAAAAATTATGACATTTTTCTTCAGGGATGAGA
AAGCAGACCACAGAAGACTGTCTTTCTGAACATGGGGGAGACACATGGGATCAGAGGGGAGACGAACGTG
ACTTTGAGGAGGACAGACTAGATGAAGGGAACACATGTGTGAAGGGAAAGACAGGCATGAAGACGTGTAA
CCATGAAGACAAGCGTGAATACTGAGTGTGAACAAGGGGAAGTCAGGCTTGACCTTGGTAGGGAGAGATG
GTGGCTTCCTTCTTACTTTAAGAAGAAAAGGCTGTGAGGTATCAACAACCCAGGCACTTGAAGAAAGAGG
AACTCGGAAGAGAGGTTCCTTAGCCCCTGTGGACTCGAGCGATCGCCTAGAATTACTGCTCGTTCTTCAG
CACGCGCTCCACGAAGCTCTTGATGTACTTACCCATTTCATCTGGAGCGTCCTCCTGGCTGAAGTGGAGG
CCCTTCACCTTCACGAACTCGGTGTTAGGGAACTTCTTAGCTCCCTCGACAATAGCGTTGGAAAAGAACC
CAGGGTCGGACTCGATGAACATCTTAGGCAGATCGTCGCTGGCCCGAAGGTAGGCGTTGTAGTTGCGGAC
AATCTGGACGACGTCGGGCTTGCCTCCCTTAACGAGAGGGATCTCGCGAGGCCAGGAGAGGGTAGGCCGT
CTAACCTCGCCCTTCTCCTTGAATGGCTCCAGGTAGGCAGCGAACTCCTCAGGCTCCAGTTTCCGCATGA
TCTTGCTTGGGAGCATGGTCTCGACGAAGAAGTTATTCTCAAGCACCATTTTCTCGCCCTCTTCGCTCTT
GATCAGGGCGATATCCTCCTCGATGTCAGGCCACTCGTCCCAGGACTCGATCACGTCCACGACACTCTCA
GCATGGACGATGGCCTTGATCTTGTCTTGGTGCTCGTAGGAGTAGTGAAAGGCCAGACAAGCCCCCC
