[The description below was written by a language model from this plasmid's Addgene catalogue record.]
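Description:
psiCHECK-2-Crtap-3'UTR-MRE-1 MUT is a dual-luciferase reporter plasmid built on the psiCHECK-2 backbone (recorded as 6273 bp without insert) and intended for testing microRNA regulation of a target 3'UTR in transfected mammalian cells. It is propagated in E. coli as a high-copy plasmid under ampicillin selection. No feature table accompanies the record, so the promoters, polyadenylation signals and origin of replication are not itemised. In general, psiCHECK-2 carries a Renilla luciferase gene with a multiple cloning site directly downstream of its stop codon, plus an independently expressed firefly luciferase cassette on the same plasmid that serves as an internal normalisation control.

The insert is a 398 bp fragment of the mouse (M. musculus) Crtap 3'UTR, cloned between XhoI and NotI, both of which are retained. In this backbone, that position should append the fragment to the reporter transcript as its 3'UTR. The fragment carries a mutation in the first miR-200c microRNA recognition element (MRE-1), which is meant to prevent miR-200c from pairing with that site. The exact base changes are not stated in the record.

In use, a microRNA that binds the cloned UTR lowers Renilla signal relative to firefly. Loss of that repression in a mutant construct, compared with a corresponding wild-type UTR reporter, indicates that the mutated site mediates direct targeting. The plasmid therefore serves as a specificity control for assessing whether miR-200c regulates Crtap through MRE-1, in the context of work on miR-200 and the mesenchymal-to-epithelial transition.
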