Addgene plasmid #61786: psiCHECK-2-Crtap-3'UTR-MRE-1 MUT
Purpose: Luciferase reporter containing the 3'UTR of mouse Crtap with MRE-1 mutated
Depositing lab: Judy Lieberman. Depositing organization: Boston Children's Hospital. Publication: miR-200 promotes the mesenchymal to epithelial transition by suppressing multiple members of the Zeb2 and Snail1 transcriptional repressor complexes. Perdigao-Henriques R, Petrocca F, Altschuler G, Thomas MP, Le MT, Tan SM, Hide W, Lieberman J. Oncogene. 2015 Mar 23. doi: 10.1038/onc.2015.69. PubMed 25798844.
Backbone
  Vector backbone: psiCHECK-2
  Backbone size w/o insert (bp): 6273
  Vector type: Luciferase
Growth in bacteria
  Bacterial resistance: Ampicillin, 100 μg/mL
  Growth temperature: 37°C
  Growth strain: DH5alpha
  Copy number: High Copy
Gene/Insert
  Gene/Insert name: mouse Crtap 3'UTR with miR-200c MRE-1 mutated
  Species: M. musculus (mouse)
  Insert size (bp): 398
  Mutation: miR-200c MRE-1 mutated
  Cloning method: Restriction Enzyme; 5′ cloning site XhoI (not destroyed); 3′ cloning site NotI (not destroyed)
  Sequencing primers: 5′ 5'-GTCCGCAACTACAACGCCTACCTT-3'
Terms and licenses: Academic/Nonprofit Terms; Industry Terms: Not Available to Industry
How to cite: psiCHECK-2-Crtap-3'UTR-MRE-1 MUT was a gift from Judy Lieberman (Addgene plasmid # 61786 ; http://n2t.net/addgene:61786 ; RRID:Addgene_61786)
